Addgene plasmid #201234: 35S-VP16-GWY/pAM
Purpose: Used to produce and express in planta C-terminal fusion proteins with the VP16 activation domain
Depositing lab: Michael Ayliffe. Depositing organization: CSIRO Agriculture. Publication: A split GAL4 RUBY assay for visual in planta detection of protein-protein interactions. Chen J, Luo M, Hands P, Rolland V, Zhang J, Li Z, Outram M, Dodds P, Ayliffe M. Plant J. 2023 Jun;114(6):1209-1226. doi: 10.1111/tpj.16234. Epub 2023 Apr 26. PubMed 37323061.
Backbone
  Vector backbone: pAM
  Vector type: Plant Expression
  Selectable markers: Agrobacterium - carbenicillin
Growth in bacteria
  Bacterial resistance: Ampicillin, 100 μg/mL
  Growth temperature: 37°C
  Growth strain: ccdB Survival
  Growth instructions: When using in Agrobacterium, this plasmid can only replicate in strains containing the RK2 helper sequence, such as GV3103 pMP90 RK.
  Copy number: High Copy
Gene/Insert
  Gene/Insert name: 35S-VP16-GWY
  Species: Synthetic
  Promoter: CaMV 35S
  Cloning method: Gateway Cloning
Terms and licenses: Academic/Nonprofit Terms; Industry Terms: Not Available to Industry
Depositor comments: Encodes VP16 activation domain in C-terminal juxtaposition to a Gateway cloning site with the ORF under the regulatory control of a CaMV 35S promoter.
How to cite: 35S-VP16-GWY/pAM was a gift from Michael Ayliffe (Addgene plasmid # 201234 ; http://n2t.net/addgene:201234 ; RRID:Addgene_201234)
