[The description below was written by a language model from this plasmid's Addgene catalogue record and pLannotate feature annotations shown in this document.]
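Description:
35S-VP16-GWY/pAM is a Gateway destination vector built on the pAM binary backbone for Agrobacterium-mediated expression of VP16 activation domain fusions in plants. It is a compact plasmid of about 7.3 kb. A high-copy ColE1/pUC-type origin and an ampicillin/carbenicillin resistance gene (β-lactamase) support propagation in E. coli. An IncP oriV provides replication in Agrobacterium, but the plasmid lacks the trans-acting replication functions, so it is maintained only in strains that supply the RK2 helper sequence. Because the unrecombined cassette carries the ccdB toxin gene, the empty vector has to be kept in a ccdB-tolerant E. coli strain.

Between the nopaline-type left and right T-DNA border repeats lie two plant transcription units. The first is a NOS promoter–bar–NOS terminator cassette, annotated in the feature table. It encodes phosphinothricin acetyltransferase and would confer glufosinate/bialaphos tolerance on transformed tissue, although the catalogue entry does not list it as a plant selectable marker. The second is the payload. An enhanced CaMV 35S promoter with a duplicated enhancer drives the herpes simplex virus VP16 transcriptional activation domain, followed by an attR1–CmR–ccdB–attR2 Gateway cassette and a CaMV polyadenylation signal. An LR reaction with an entry clone replaces the chloramphenicol resistance and ccdB counterselection genes with the gene of interest, placing it downstream of and in frame with VP16, so that the protein is fused at the C-terminal end of the activation domain.

The associated publication describes a split GAL4 RUBY assay for visual detection of protein–protein interactions in planta. This vector is intended to produce the activation-domain partner in that two-hybrid-style system.
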