Features (pLannotate 1.2.2; 23 found; start..end, strand, type, name):
    108..360     -  terminator     NOS terminator: nopaline synthase terminator and poly(A) signal
    383..931     -  CDS            bar: PAT_STRHY - Experimental evidence at protein level: Swiss-Prot protein existence level 1. Inactivates phosphinothricin (PPT) by transfer of an acetyl group from acetyl CoA. Can also acetylate demethylphosphinothricin but not PTT or glutamate. This enzyme is an effector of phosphinothricin tripeptide (PTT or bialaphos) resistance. From Streptomyces hygroscopicus. Introduced by genetic manipulation and expressed in glufosinate-tolerant maize by Dekalb Genetics.
    973..1152    -  promoter       NOS promoter: nopaline synthase promoter
   1295..1965    +  promoter       CaMV 35S promoter (enhanced): cauliflower mosaic virus 35S promoter with a duplicated enhancer region
   1998..2231    +  CDS            VP16 AD: transcriptional activation domain of herpes simplex virus protein VP16 (Triezenberg et al., 1988; Cousens et al., 1989); UL48
   2280..2302    -  CDS            9xHis (fragment): 9xHis affinity tag
   2322..2446    +  protein_bind   attR1: mutant version of attR; recombination site for the Gateway® LR reaction LR Clonase™
   2471..2501    +  promoter       lac UV5 promoter: E. coli lac promoter with an "up" mutation
   2525..2554    +  promoter       cat promoter (fragment): promoter of the E. coli cat gene encoding chloramphenicol acetyltransferase
   2555..3214    +  CDS            CmR: chloramphenicol acetyltransferase; cat; confers resistance to chloramphenicol
   3393..3551    +  CDS            ccdA (fragment): CCDA_ECO57 - Also known as H, letA. Experimental evidence at protein level: Swiss-Prot protein existence level 1. Antitoxin component of a type II toxin-antitoxin (TA) system which inhibits the post-segregational killing (PSK) of plasmid-free cells, also referred to as a plasmid addiction system. Binds to and blocks the activity of CcdB; will also remove bound CcdB protein from the CcdB-GyrA complex by forming a CcdA-CcdB complex, a process termed rejuvenation. Functions as a transcriptional corepressor for the ccdAB operon, repression also requires CcdB (By similarity). From Escherichia coli
   3556..3858    +  CDS            ccdB: CCDB_ECOLI - Also known as G, letB, letD. Experimental evidence at protein level: Swiss-Prot protein existence level 1. Toxic component of a type II toxin-antitoxin (TA) system, functioning in plasmid maintainence. Responsible for the post- segregational killing (PSK) of plasmid-free cells, also referred to as a plasmid addiction system. Half-life of over 2 hours. Cell killing by CcdB is accompanied by filamentation, defects in chromosome and plasmid segregation, defects in cell division, formation of anucleate cells, decreased DNA synthesis and plasmid loss. Interferes with the activity of DN
   3902..4026    -  protein_bind   attR2: mutant version of attR; recombination site for the Gateway® LR reaction LR Clonase™
   4065..4082    -  promoter       T7 promoter (fragment): promoter for bacteriophage T7 RNA polymerase
   4136..4295    +  polyA_signal   CaMV poly(A) signal (fragment): cauliflower mosaic virus polyadenylation signal
   4302..4322    -  misc_feature   MCS (fragment): pBluescript multiple cloning site
   4370..4394    +  misc_feature   RB T-DNA repeat: right border repeat from nopaline C58 T-DNA
   4614..5145    +  rep_origin     oriV: incP origin of replication
   5209..5286    +  CDS            klaC (fragment): KLAC_ECOLX - Also known as telB. Protein predicted: Swiss-Prot protein existence level 4. Belongs to the kla operon, which is associated with cryptic tellurite resistance, and IncW plasmid fertility inhibition. From Escherichia coli.
   5288..5379    +  promoter       AmpR promoter: bla
   5380..6240    +  CDS            AmpR: β-lactamase; bla; confers resistance to ampicillin, carbenicillin, and related antibiotics
   6411..6999    +  rep_origin     ori: high-copy-number ColE1/pMB1/pBR322/pUC origin of replication
   7311..14      +  misc_feature   LB T-DNA repeat (across the origin): left border repeat from nopaline C58 T-DNA
>Addgene plasmid #201234 | 35S-VP16-GWY/pAM | addgene full sequence | sequence record 403628 | Addgene NGS Result
ATTGTGGTGTAAACAAATTGACGCTTAGACAACTTAATAACACATTGCGGACGTTTTTAATGATCGAATA
CTAACGTCTCTACCAGATATCAGCTTGCATGCCGGTCGATCTAGTAACATAGATGACACCGCGCGCGATA
ATTTATCCTAGTTTGCGCGCTATATTTTGTTTTCTATCGCGTATTAAATGTATAATTGCGGGACTCTAAT
CATAAAAACCCATCTCATAAATAACGTCATGCATTACATGTTAATTATTACATGCTTAACGTAATTCAAC
AGAAATTATATGATAATCATCGCAAGACCGGCAACAGGATTCAATCTTAAGAAACTTTATTGCCAAATGT
TTGAACGATCTGCTTGACTCTAGGGGTCATCAGATTTCGGTGACGGGCAGGACCGGACGGGGCGGCACCG
GCAGGCTGAAGTCCAGCTGCCAGAAACCCACGTCATGCCAGTTCCCGTGCTTGAAGCCGGCCGCCCGCAG
CATGCCGCGGGGGGCATATCCGAGCGCCTCGTGCATGCGCACGCTCGGGTCGTTGGGCAGCCCGATGACA
GCGACCACGCTCTTGAAGCCCTGTGCCTCCAGGGACTTCAGCAGGTGGGTGTAGAGCGTGGAGCCCAGTC
CCGTCCGCTGGTGGCGGGGGGAGACGTACACGGTCGACTCGGCCGTCCAGTCGTAGGCGTTGCGTGCCTT
CCAGGGACCCGCGTAGGCGATGCCGGCGACCTCGCCGTCCACCTCGGCGACGAGCCAGGGATAGCGCTCC
CGCAGACGGACGAGGTCGTCCGTCCACTCCTGCGGTTCCTGCGGCTCGGTACGGAAGTTGACCGTGCTTG
TCTCGATGTAGTGGTTGACGATGGTGCAGACCGCCGGCATGTCCGCCTCGGTGGCACGGCGGATGTCGGC
CGGGCGTCGTTCTGGGCTCATGGTAGATCCCCTCGATCGAGTTGAGAGTGAATATGAGACTCTAATTGGA
TACCGAGGGGAATTTATGGAACGTCAGTGGAGCATTTTTGACAAGAAATATTTGCTAGCTGATAGTGACC
TTAGGCGACTTTTGAACGCGCAATAATGGTTTCTGACGTATGTGCTTAGCTCATTAAACTCCAGAAACCC
GCGGCTCAGTGGCTCCTTCAACGTTGCGGTTCTGTCAGTTCCAAACGTAAAACGGCTTGTCCCGCGTCAT
CGGCGGGGGTCATAACGTGACTCCCTTAATTCTCCGCTCATGATCAGATTGTCGTTTCCCGCCTTCGGTT
TGGGCGCGCCCGGTTCAGAAGACCAGAGGGCTATTGAGACTTTTCAACAAAGGGTAATATCGGGAAACCT
CCTCGGATTCCATTGCCCAGCTATCTGTCACTTCATCGAAAGGACAGTAGAAAAGGAAGATGGCTTCTAC
AAATGCCATCATTGCGATAAAGGAAAGGCTATCGTTCAAGATGCCTCTACCGACAGTGGTCCCAAAGATG
GACCCCCACCCACGAGGAACATCGTGGAAAAAGAAGACGTTCCAACCACGTCTTCAAAGCAAGTGGATTG
ATGTGATACATGGTGGAGCACGACACTCTCGTCTACTCCAAGAATATCAAAGATACAGTCTCAGAAGACC
AGAGGGCTATTGAGACTTTTCAACAAAGGGTAATATCGGGAAACCTCCTCGGATTCCATTGCCCAGCTAT
CTGTCACTTCATCGAAAGGACAGTAGAAAAGGAAGATGGCTTCTACAAATGCCATCATTGCGATAAAGGA
AAGGCTATCGTTCAAGATGCCTCTACCGACAGTGGTCCCAAAGATGGACCCCCACCCACGAGGAACATCG
TGGAAAAAGAAGACGTTCCAACCACGTCTTCAAAGCAAGTGGATTGATGTGATATCTCCACTGACGTAAG
GGATGACGCACAATCCCACTATCCTTCGCAAGACCCTTCCTCTATATAAGGAAGTTCATTTCATTTGGAG
AGGACCTCGAGGTCGACGGTTCCGATAAGCTATCATGGCCCCCCCGACCGATGTCAGCCTGGGGGACGAG
CTCCACTTAGACGGCGAGGACGTGGCGATGGCGCATGCCGACGCGCTAGACGATTTCGATCTGGACATGT
TGGGGGACGGGGATTCCCCGGGTCCGGGATTTACCCCCCACGACTCCGCCCCCTACGGCGCTCTGGATAT
GGCCGACTTCGAGTTTGAGCAGATGTTTACCGATGCCCTTGGAATTGACGAGTACGGTGGGCCTAAGAAG
AAGCGGAAAGTGGAGGATCCCAAGAAGAAGCGCAAAGTCGGTGGTGGTAGTGGTGGTGGTGGATCAGGTG
GTGGTGGATCTACAAGTTTGTACAAAAAAGCTGAACGAGAAACGTAAAATGATATAAATATCAATATATT
AAATTAGATTTTGCATAAAAAACAGACTACATAATACTGTAAAACACAACATATCCAGTCACTATGGCGG
CCGCATTAGGCACCCCAGGCTTTACACTTTATGCTTCCGGCTCGTATAATGTGTGGATTTTGAGTTAGGA
TCCGTCGAGATTTTCAGGAGCTAAGGAAGCTAAAATGGAGAAAAAAATCACTGGATATACCACCGTTGAT
ATATCCCAATGGCATCGTAAAGAACATTTTGAGGCATTTCAGTCAGTTGCTCAATGTACCTATAACCAGA
CCGTTCAGCTGGATATTACGGCCTTTTTAAAGACCGTAAAGAAAAATAAGCACAAGTTTTATCCGGCCTT
TATTCACATTCTTGCCCGCCTGATGAATGCTCATCCGGAATTCCGTATGGCAATGAAAGACGGTGAGCTG
GTGATATGGGATAGTGTTCACCCTTGTTACACCGTTTTCCATGAGCAAACTGAAACGTTTTCATCGCTCT
GGAGTGAATACCACGACGATTTCCGGCAGTTTCTACACATATATTCGCAAGATGTGGCGTGTTACGGTGA
AAACCTGGCCTATTTCCCTAAAGGGTTTATTGAGAATATGTTTTTCGTCTCAGCCAATCCCTGGGTGAGT
TTCACCAGTTTTGATTTAAACGTGGCCAATATGGACAACTTCTTCGCCCCCGTTTTCACCATGGGCAAAT
ATTATACGCAAGGCGACAAGGTGCTGATGCCGCTGGCGATTCAGGTTCATCATGCCGTTTGTGATGGCTT
CCATGTCGGCAGAATGCTTAATGAATTACAACAGTACTGCGATGAGTGGCAGGGCGGGGCGTAAACGCGT
GGATCCGGCTTACTAAAAGCCAGATAACAGTATGCGTATTTGCGCGCTGATTTTTGCGGTATAAGAATAT
ATACTGATATGTATACCCGAAGTATGTCAAAAAGAGGTATGCTATGAAGCAGCGTATTACAGTGACAGTT
GACAGCGACAGCTATCAGTTGCTCAAGGCATATATGATGTCAATATCTCCGGTCTGGTAAGCACAACCAT
GCAGAATGAAGCCCGTCGTCTGCGTGCCGAACGCTGGAAAGCGGAAAATCAGGAAGGGATGGCTGAGGTC
GCCCGGTTTATTGAAATGAACGGCTCTTTTGCTGACGAGAACAGGGGCTGGTGAAATGCAGTTTAAGGTT
TACACCTATAAAAGAGAGAGCCGTTATCGTCTGTTTGTGGATGTACAGAGTGATATTATTGACACGCCCG
GGCGACGGATGGTGATCCCCCTGGCCAGTGCACGTCTGCTGTCAGATAAAGTCTCCCGTGAACTTTACCC
GGTGGTGCATATCGGGGATGAAAGCTGGCGCATGATGACCACCGATATGGCCAGTGTGCCGGTCTCCGTT
ATCGGGGAAGAAGTGGCTGATCTCAGCCACCGCGAAAATGACATCAAAAACGCCATTAACCTGATGTTCT
GGGGAATATAAATGTCAGGCTCCCTTATACACAGCCAGTCTGCAGGTCGACCATAGTGACTGGATATGTT
GTGTTTTACAGTATTATGTAGTCTGTTTTTTATGCAAAATCTAATTTAATATATTGATATTTATATCATT
TTACGTTTCTCGTTCAGCTTTCTTGTACAAAGTGGTGTAGTGATAGGAATTCAAGGCCTCTCGAGCCTCT
AGAACTATAGTGAGTCGTATTACTAGAGTCCGCAAAAATCACCAGTCTCTCTCTACAAATCTATCTCTCT
CTATTTTTCTCCAGAATAATGTGTGAGTAGTTCCCAGATAAGGGAATTAGGGTTCTTATAGGGTTTCGCT
CATGTGTTGAGCATATAAGAAACCCTTAGTATGTATTTGTATTTGTAAAATACTTCTATCAATAAAATTT
CTAATTCCTAAAACCAAAATCCAGTGACCGGGCGGCCGCCACCGCGGTGGAGGGGGATCAGATTGTCGTT
TCCCGCCTTCAGTTTAAACTATCAGTGTTTGACAGGATATATTGGCGGGTAAACCTAAGAGAAAAGAGCG
TTTATTAGAATAATCGGATATTTAAAAGGGCGTGAAAAGGTTTATCCGTTCGTCCATTTGTATGTGTACA
TCACCGACGAGCAAGGCAAGACCGAGCGCCTTTCCGACGCTCACCGGGCTGGTTGCCCTCGCCGCTGGGC
TGGCGGCCGTCTATGGCCCTGCAAACGCGCCAGAAACGCCGTCGAAGCCGTGTGCGAGACACCGGCCGCC
GGCGTTGTGGATACCTCGCGGAAAACTTGGCCCTCACTGACAGATGAGGGGCGGACGTTGACACTTGAGG
GGCCGACTCACCCGGCGCGGCGTTGACAGATGAGGGGCAGGCTCGATTTCGGCCGGCGACGTGGAGCTGG
CCAGCCTCGCAAATCGGCGAAAACGCCTGATTTTACGCGAGTTTCCCACAGATGATGTGGACAAGCCTGG
GGATAAGTGCCCTGCGGTATTGACACTTGAGGGGCGCGACTACTGACAGATGAGGGGCGCGATCCTTGAC
ACTTGAGGGGCAGAGTGCTGACAGATGAGGGGCGCACCTATTGACATTTGAGGGGCTGTCCACAGGCAGA
AAATCCAGCATTTGCAAGGGTTTCCGCCCGTTTTTCGGCCACCGCTAACCTGTCTTTTAACCTGCTTTTA
AACCAATATTTATAAACCTTGTTTTTAACCAGGGCTGCGCCCTGTGCGCGTGACCGCGCACGCCGAAGGG
GGGTGCCCCCCCTTCTCGAACCCTCCCGGCCCGCTAACGCGGGCCTCCCATCCCCCCAGGGGCTGCGCCC
CTCGGCCGCGAACGGCCTCACCCCAAAAATGGCAGCGCTGGCAGTCCTTGCCATTGCCGGGATCGGGGCA
GTAACGGGATGGGCGATCAGCCCGAAAGCTACCCCTATTTGTTTATTTTTCTAAATACATTCAAATATGT
ATCCGCTCATGAGACAATAACCCTGATAAATGCTTCAATAATATTGAAAAAGGAAGAGTATGAGTATTCA
ACATTTCCGTGTCGCCCTTATTCCCTTTTTTGCGGCATTTTGCCTTCCTGTTTTTGCTCACCCAGAAACG
CTGGTGAAAGTAAAAGATGCTGAAGATCAGTTGGGTGCACGAGTGGGTTACATCGAACTGGATCTCAACA
GCGGTAAGATCCTTGAGAGTTTTCGCCCCGAAGAACGTTTTCCAATGATGAGCACTTTTAAAGTTCTGCT
ATGTGGCGCGGTATTATCCCGTATTGACGCCGGGCAAGAGCAACTCGGTCGCCGCATACACTATTCTCAG
AATGACTTGGTTGAGTACTCACCAGTCACAGAAAAGCATCTTACGGATGGCATGACAGTAAGAGAATTAT
GCAGTGCTGCCATAACCATGAGTGATAACACTGCGGCCAACTTACTTCTGACAACGATCGGAGGACCGAA
GGAGCTAACCGCTTTTTTGCACAACATGGGGGATCATGTAACTCGCCTTGATCGTTGGGAACCGGAGCTG
AATGAAGCCATACCAAACGACGAGCGTGACACCACGATGCCTGTAGCAATGGCAACAACGTTGCGCAAAC
TATTAACTGGCGAACTACTTACTCTAGCTTCCCGGCAACAATTAATAGACTGGATGGAGGCGGATAAAGT
TGCAGGACCACTTCTGCGCTCGGCCCTTCCGGCTGGCTGGTTTATTGCTGATAAATCTGGAGCCGGTGAG
CGTGGGTCTCGCGGTATCATTGCAGCACTGGGGCCAGATGGTAAGCCCTCCCGTATCGTAGTTATCTACA
CGACGGGGAGTCAGGCAACTATGGATGAACGAAATAGACAGATCGCTGAGATAGGTGCCTCACTGATTAA
GCATTGGTAACTGTCAGACCAAGTTTACTCATATATACTTTAGATTGATTTAAAACTTCATTTTTAATTT
AAAAGGATCTAGGTGAAGATCCTTTTTGATAATCTCATGACCAAAATCCCTTAACGTGAGTTTTCGTTCC
ACTGAGCGTCAGACCCCGTAGAAAAGATCAAAGGATCTTCTTGAGATCCTTTTTTTCTGCGCGTAATCTG
CTGCTTGCAAACAAAAAAACCACCGCTACCAGCGGTGGTTTGTTTGCCGGATCAAGAGCTACCAACTCTT
TTTCCGAAGGTAACTGGCTTCAGCAGAGCGCAGATACCAAATACTGTTCTTCTAGTGTAGCCGTAGTTAG
GCCACCACTTCAAGAACTCTGTAGCACCGCCTACATACCTCGCTCTGCTAATCCTGTTACCAGTGGCTGC
TGCCAGTGGCGATAAGTCGTGTCTTACCGGGTTGGACTCAAGACGATAGTTACCGGATAAGGCGCAGCGG
TCGGGCTGAACGGGGGGTTCGTGCACACAGCCCAGCTTGGAGCGAACGACCTACACCGAACTGAGATACC
TACAGCGTGAGCTATGAGAAAGCGCCACGCTTCCCGAAGGGAGAAAGGCGGACAGGTATCCGGTAAGCGG
CAGGGTCGGAACAGGAGAGCGCACGAGGGAGCTTCCAGGGGGAAACGCCTGGTATCTTTATAGTCCTGTC
GGGTTTCGCCACCTCTGACTTGAGCGTCGATTTTTGTGATGCTCGTCAGGGGGGCGGAGCCTATGGAAAA
ACGCCAGCAACGCGGCCTTTTTACGGTTCCTGGCCTTTTGCTGGCCTTTTGCTCACATGGACTCTAGCTA
GAGGATCACAGGCAGCAACGCTCTGTCATCGTTACAATCAACATGCTACCCTCCGCGAGATCATCCGTGT
TTCAAACCCGGCAGCTTAGTTGCCGTTCTTCCGAATAGCATCGGTAACATGAGCAAAGTCTGCCGCCTTA
CAACGGCTCTCCCGCTGACGCCGTCCCGGACTGATGGGCTGCCTGTATCGAGTGGTGATTTTGTGCCGAG
CTGCCGGTCGGGGAGCTGTTGGCTGGCTGGTGGCAGGATAT
